>Addgene plasmid #228469 | pBbAk-w4-loxP-TT-loxP-mCherry-PCB | addgene full sequence | sequence record 461218 | Addgene NGS Result
ATGTCGGCGATATAGGCGCCAGCAACCGCACCTGTGGCGCCGGTGATGCCGGCCACGATGCCGAAGTTCC
TATTATCACGAGGCCCTTTGAGTTATCAAAAAGAGTATTGCATTAAAGTCTAACCTATAGGAATCTTACA
GCCATCGAGAGGGACACGGCGAAATAACTTCGTATAGCATACATTATACGAAGTTATCCAGGCATCAAAT
AAGGATCCAAACTCGAGTAAGGATCTCCAGGCATCAAATAAAACGAAAGGCTCAGTCGAAAGACTGGGCC
TTTCGTTTTATCTGTTGTTTGTCGGTGAACGCTCTCTACTAGAGTCACACTGGCTCACCTTCGGGTGGGC
CTTTCTGCGTTTATACCATAACTTCGTATAGCATACATTATACGAAGTTATTTTAAGAAGGAGATATACA
TATGACTAGCAAAAGATCCAAGGGCGAGGAGGATAACATGGCTATCATTAAAGAGTTCATGCGCTTCAAA
GTTCACATGGAGGGTTCTGTTAACGGTCACGAGTTCGAGATCGAAGGCGAAGGCGAGGGCCGTCCGTATG
AAGGCACCCAGACCGCCAAACTGAAAGTGACTAAAGGCGGCCCGCTGCCTTTTGCGTGGGACATCCTGAG
CCCGCAATTTATGTACGGTTCTAAAGCGTATGTTAAACACCCAGCGGATATCCCGGACTATCTGAAGCTG
TCTTTTCCGGAAGGTTTCAAGTGGGAACGCGTAATGAATTTTGAAGATGGTGGTGTCGTGACCGTCACTC
AGGACTCCTCCCTGCAAGATGGCGAGTTCATCTATAAAGTTAAACTGCGTGGTACTAATTTTCCATCTGA
TGGCCCGGTGATGCAGAAAAAGACGATGGGTTGGGAGGCGTCTAGCGAACGCATGTATCCGGAAGATGGT
GCGCTGAAAGGCGAAATTAAACAGCGCCTGAAACTGAAAGATGGCGGCCATTATGACGCTGAAGTGAAAA
CCACGTACAAAGCCAAGAAACCTGTGCAGCTGCCTGGCGCGTACAATGTGAATATTAAACTGGACATCAC
CTCTCATAATGAAGATTATACGATCGTAGAGCAATATGAGCGCGCGGAGGGTCGTCATTCTACCGGTGGC
ATGGATGAGCTGTACAAATAATAGGGATCTCCAGGCATCAAATAAGGATCCAAACTCGAGTAAGGATCTC
CAGGCATCAAATAAAACGAAAGGCTCAGTCGAAAGACTGGGCCTTTCGTTTTATCTGTTGTTTGTCGGTG
AACGCTCTCTACTAGAGTCACACTGGCTCACCTTCGGGTGGGCCTTTCTGCGTTTATACCTAGGGATATA
TTCCGCTTCCTCGCTCACTGACTCGCTACGCTCGGTCGTTCGACTGCGGCGAGCGGAAATGGCTTACGAA
CGGGGCGGAGATTTCCTGGAAGATGCCAGGAAGATACTTAACAGGGAAGTGAGAGGGCCGCGGCAAAGCC
GTTTTTCCATAGGCTCCGCCCCCCTGACAAGCATCACGAAATCTGACGCTCAAATCAGTGGTGGCGAAAC
CCGACAGGACTATAAAGATACCAGGCGTTTCCCCCTGGCGGCTCCCTCGTGCGCTCTCCTGTTCCTGCCT
TTCGGTTTACCGGTGTCATTCCGCTGTTATGGCCGCGTTTGTCTCATTCCACGCCTGACACTCAGTTCCG
GGTAGGCAGTTCGCTCCAAGCTGGACTGTATGCACGAACCCCCCGTTCAGTCCGACCGCTGCGCCTTATC
CGGTAACTATCGTCTTGAGTCCAACCCGGAAAGACATGCAAAAGCACCACTGGCAGCAGCCACTGGTAAT
TGATTTAGAGGAGTTAGTCTTGAAGTCATGCGCCGGTTAAGGCTAAACTGAAAGGACAAGTTTTGGTGAC
TGCGCTCCTCCAAGCCAGTTACCTCGGTTCAAAGAGTTGGTAGCTCAGAGAACCTTCGAAAAACCGCCCT
GCAAGGCGGTTTTTTCGTTTTCAGAGCAAGAGATTACGCGCAGACCAAAACGATCTCAAGAAGATCATCT
TATTAATCAGATAAAATATTTCTAGATTTCAGTGCAATCTGACAGCTAGCTCAGTCCTAGGTATAATGCT
AGCTCACACAGAATTCATTAAAGAGGAGAAAGGTACCATGAGTGTCAACTTAGCTTCCCAGTTGCGGGAA
GGGACGAAAAAATCCCACTCCATGGCGGAGAACGTCGGCTTTGTCAAATGCTTCCTCAAGGGCGTTGTCG
AGAAAAATTCCTACCGTAAGCTGGTTGGCAATCTCTACTTTGTCTACAGTGCCATGGAAGAGGAAATGGC
AAAATTTAAGGACCATCCCATCCTCAGCCACATTTACTTCCCCGAACTCAACCGCAAACAAAGCCTAGAG
CAAGACCTGCAATTCTATTACGGCTCCAACTGGCGGCAAGAAGTGAAAATTTCTGCCGCTGGCCAAGCCT
ATGTGGACCGAGTCCGGCAAGTGGCCGCTACGGCCCCTGAATTGTTGGTGGCCCATTCCTACACCCGTTA
CCTGGGGGATCTTTCCGGCGGTCAAATTCTCAAGAAAATTGCCCAAAATGCCATGAATCTCCACGATGGT
GGCACAGCTTTCTATGAATTTGCCGACATTGATGACGAAAAGGCTTTTAAAAATACCTACCGTCAAGCTA
TGAATGATCTGCCCATTGACCAAGCCACCGCCGAACGGATTGTGGATGAAGCCAATGACGCCTTTGCCAT
GAACATGAAAATGTTCAACGAACTTGAAGGCAACCTGATCAAGGCGATCGGCATTATGGTGTTCAACAGC
CTCACCCGTCGCCGCAGTCAAGGCAGCACCGAAGTTGGCCTCGCCACCTCCGAAGGCTAGTTAAAGAGGA
GAAAGGATCCATGGCCGTCACTGAT
[729 nt withheld, positions 2896-3624]
TAATCTAGACCAGGCATCAAATAAAACGAAAGGCTCAGTCGAAAGACTGGGCCTTTCGTTTTATCTGTTG
TTTGTCGGTGAACGCTCTCTACTAGAGTCACACTGGCTCACCTTCGGGTGGGCCTTTCTGCGTTTATATA
GCACCTGAAGTCAGCCCCATACGATATAAGTTGTTACTAGTGCTTGGATTCTCACCAATAAAAAACGCCC
GGCGGCAACCGAGCGTTCTGAACAAATCCAGATGGAGTTCTGAGGTCATTACTGGATCTATCAACAGGAG
TCCAAGCGAGCTCTCGAACCCCAGAGTCCCGCTCAGAAGAACTCGTCAAGAAGGCGATAGAAGGCGATGC
GCTGCGAATCGGGAGCGGCGATACCGTAAAGCACGAGGAAGCGGTCAGCCCATTCGCCGCCAAGCTCTTC
AGCAATATCACGGGTAGCCAACGCTATGTCCTGATAGCGGTCCGCCACACCCAGCCGGCCACAGTCGATG
AATCCAGAAAAGCGGCCATTTTCCACCATGATATTCGGCAAGCAGGCATCGCCATGGGTCACGACGAGAT
CCTCGCCGTCGGGCATGCGCGCCTTGAGCCTGGCGAACAGTTCGGCTGGCGCGAGCCCCTGATGCTCTTC
GTCCAGATCATCCTGATCGACAAGACCGGCTTCCATCCGAGTACGTGCTCGCTCGATGCGATGTTTCGCT
TGGTGGTCGAATGGGCAGGTAGCCGGATCAAGCGTATGCAGCCGCCGCATTGCATCAGCCATGATGGATA
CTTTCTCGGCAGGAGCAAGGTGAGATGACAGGAGATCCTGCCCCGGCACTTCGCCCAATAGCAGCCAGTC
CCTTCCCGCTTCAGTGACAACGTCGAGCACAGCTGCGCAAGGAACGCCCGTCGTGGCCAGCCACGATAGC
CGCGCTGCCTCGTCCTGCAGTTCATTCAGGGCACCGGACAGGTCGGTCTTGACAAAAAGAACCGGGCGCC
CCTGCGCTGACAGCCGGAACACGGCGGCATCAGAGCAGCCGATTGTCTGTTGTGCCCAGTCATAGCCGAA
TAGCCTCTCCACCCAAGCGGCCGGAGAACCTGCGTGCAATCCATCTTGTTCAATCATGCGAAACGATCCT
CATCCTGTCTCTTGATCAGATCATGATCCCCTGCGCCATCAGATCCTTGGCGGCAAGAAAGCCATCCAGT
TTACTTTGCAGGGCTTCCCAACCTTACCAGAGGGCGCCCCAGCTGGCAATTCCGACGTCGGTGCCTAATG
AGTGAGCTAACTTACATTAATTGCGTTGCGCATTCACCACCCTGAATTGACTCTCTTCCGGGCGCTATCA
TGCCATACCGCGAAAGGTTTTGCGCCATTCGATGGTGTCCGGGATCTCGACGCTCTCCCTTATGCGACTC
CTGCATTAGGAAGCAGCCCAGTAGTAGGTTGAGGCCGTTGAGCACCGCCGCCGCAAGGAATGGTGCATGC
AAGGAGATGGCGCCCAACAGTCCCCCGGCCACGGGGCCTGCCACCATACCCACGCCGAAACAAGCGCTCA
TGAGCCCGAAGTGGCGAGCCCGATCTTCCCCATCGGTG
Features (pLannotate 1.2.2; 20 found; start..end, strand, type, name):
    164..197     +  protein_bind   loxP: Cre-mediated recombination occurs in the 8-bp core sequence (GCATACAT). Cre recombinase
    245..316     +  terminator     rrnB T1 terminator: transcription terminator T1 from the E. coli rrnB gene
    332..359     +  terminator     T7Te terminator: phage T7 early transcription terminator
    368..401     +  protein_bind   loxP: Cre-mediated recombination occurs in the 8-bp core sequence (GCATACAT). Cre recombinase
    437..1138    +  CDS            mCherry: mCherry is a basic (constitutively fluorescent) red fluorescent protein published in 2004, derived from Discosoma sp.. It is reported to be a very rapidly-maturing monomer with low acid sensitivity.
   1198..1269    +  terminator     rrnB T1 terminator: transcription terminator T1 from the E. coli rrnB gene
   1285..1312    +  terminator     T7Te terminator: phage T7 early transcription terminator
   1331..1386    -  rep_origin     RSF ori (fragment): Plasmids containing the RSF 1030 origin of replication can be propagated in E. coli cells that contain additional plasmids with compatible origins.
   1474..2019    -  rep_origin     p15A ori: Plasmids containing the medium-copy-number p15A origin of replication can be propagated in E. coli cells that contain a second plasmid with the ColE1 origin.
   2070..2103    +  promoter       J23119 promoter: bacterial promoter (Registry of Standard Biological Parts BBa J23119)
   2138..2857    +  CDS            pbsA1: HO1_SYNY3 - Experimental evidence at protein level: Swiss-Prot protein existence level 1. Catalyzes the opening of the heme ring with the release of iron. Key enzyme in the synthesis of the chromophoric part of the photosynthetic antennae. From Synechocystis sp. (strain PCC 6803 / Kazusa).
   2881..3624    +  CDS            pcyA (sequence partly withheld): PCYA_SYNY3 - Experimental evidence at protein level: Swiss-Prot protein existence level 1. Catalyzes the four-electron reduction of biliverdin IX-alpha (2-electron reduction at both the A and D rings); the reaction proceeds via an isolatable 2-electron intermediate, 181,182-dihydrobiliverdin. From Synechocystis sp. (strain PCC 6803 / Kazusa).
   3642..3713    +  terminator     rrnB T1 terminator: transcription terminator T1 from the E. coli rrnB gene
   3729..3756    +  terminator     T7Te terminator: phage T7 early transcription terminator
   3812..3906    -  terminator     lambda t0 terminator: transcription terminator from phage lambda
   3940..4731    -  CDS            neo: KKA2_KLEPN - Also known as kan, nptII. Experimental evidence at protein level: Swiss-Prot protein existence level 1. Resistance to kanamycin, neomycin, paromomycin, ribostamycin, butirosin and gentamicin B. From Klebsiella pneumoniae.
   4763..4867    -  CDS            tnpA (fragment): TN5P_ECOLX - Also known as tnp. Experimental evidence at protein level: Swiss-Prot protein existence level 1. Mediates transposition of transposon Tn5 by a 'cut and paste' mechanism. First, the monomeric transposase binds the 19 bp inverted DNA repeats flanking the transposon. Then, dimerization of the DNA- bound transposase creates a synaptic DNA complex. After nicking of the first DNA strand, excision of the transposon proceeds through a series of intermediates. The transposase then mediates the insertion of the transposon at a new site by strand transfer. The activity of the wild- type tran
   4882..4903    -  protein_bind   CAP binding site: CAP binding activates transcription in the presence of cAMP. E. coli catabolite activator protein
   4916..4993    -  promoter       lacI promoter: lacI
   5001..61      -  CDS            TcR (fragment) (across the origin): tetracycline efflux protein; tet; confers resistance to tetracycline
