[The description below was written by a language model from this plasmid's Addgene catalogue record and pLannotate feature annotations shown in this document.]
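Description:
pBbAk-w4-loxP-TT-loxP-mCherry-PCB is a bacterial expression plasmid of about 5.2 kb built on the pBbAk backbone. It is propagated in E. coli through a medium-copy p15A origin, which is compatible with ColE1-type plasmids, and selected with kanamycin via an nptII (neo) resistance gene followed by a lambda t0 terminator. The annotation also picks up short fragments of an RSF origin, Tn5 transposase, a tetracycline resistance gene and lacI promoter/CAP site sequences; these appear to be backbone remnants rather than functional parts.

The plasmid carries two functional modules. The first is a Cre activity reporter. The catalogue lists a T7A1 promoter, which is not annotated in the feature table. Downstream of it, two same-orientation loxP sites flank a terminator block (rrnB T1 plus T7Te), followed by the mCherry coding sequence and a second rrnB T1/T7Te pair. In the starting state the floxed terminators stop transcription before it reaches mCherry. Cre-mediated recombination between the loxP sites excises the terminators, giving a permanent switch to red fluorescence.

The second module supplies phycocyanobilin (PCB), the chromophore used by red-light-responsive phytochrome systems. It encodes the Synechocystis PCC 6803 enzymes heme oxygenase Ho1 (pbsA1), which opens heme to biliverdin, and PcyA, which reduces biliverdin to PCB. The catalogue assigns J23108 and J23106 promoters to the two genes. The feature table instead shows a single J23-family promoter, called as J23119, upstream of ho1, with pcyA closely following and one shared terminator pair. The exact promoter arrangement is therefore not resolved by the record. The plasmid was made for bacterial optogenetics work with a red-light-responsive Cre recombinase.
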