Addgene plasmid #228469: pBbAk-w4-loxP-TT-loxP-mCherry-PCB
Purpose: Fluorescent reporter for Cre recombinase activity and the PCB production gene. Cre removes a transcription terminator, leading to mCherry production
Depositing lab: Mary Dunlop. Depositing organization: Boston University Main Campus. Publication: Red Light Responsive Cre Recombinase for Bacterial Optogenetics. Jafarbeglou F, Dunlop MJ. ACS Synth Biol. 2024 Nov 19. doi: 10.1021/acssynbio.4c00388. PubMed 39558834.
Backbone
  Vector backbone: pBbAk
  Backbone size w/o insert (bp): 2455
  Total vector size (bp): 5200
  Vector type: Bacterial Expression
Growth in bacteria
  Bacterial resistance: Kanamycin, 50 μg/mL
  Growth temperature: 37°C
  Growth strain: DH5alpha
  Copy number: Unknown
Gene/Insert 1
  Gene/Insert name: w4-loxP-TT-loxP-mCherry
  Species: Synthetic
  Insert size (bp): 1051
  Promoter: T7A1
  Cloning method: Unknown
  Sequencing primers: 5′ acgaggccctttgagTTATCAAAAAGAGTA
Gene/Insert 2
  Gene/Insert name: Ho1
  Species: Synthetic
  Insert size (bp): 723
  Promoter: J23108
  Cloning method: Unknown
  Sequencing primers: 5′ TAGTAAATCACTGCATAATTCGTGTCG
Gene/Insert 3
  Gene/Insert name: PcyA
  Species: Synthetic
  Insert size (bp): 747
  Promoter: J23106
  Cloning method: Unknown
  Sequencing primers: 5′ GGTGTTCAACAGCCTCACCC
Terms and licenses: Academic/Nonprofit Terms; Industry Terms: Not Available to Industry
How to cite: pBbAk-w4-loxP-TT-loxP-mCherry-PCB was a gift from Mary Dunlop (Addgene plasmid # 228469 ; http://n2t.net/addgene:228469 ; RRID:Addgene_228469)
